>Addgene plasmid #147184 | pnEA-NvG-DmNot2_402-585_P | depositor full sequence | sequence record 289631 | Full Sequence
TTCTTGAAGACGAAAGGGCCTCGTGATACGCCTATTTTTATAGGTTAATGTCATGATAATAATGGTTTCT
TAGACGTCAGGTGGCACTTTTCGGGGAAATGTGCGCGGAACCCCTATTTGTTTATTTTTCTAAATACATT
CAAATATGTATCCGCTCATGAGACAATAACCCTGATAAATGCTTCAATAATATTGAAAAAGGAAGAGTAT
GAGTATTCAACATTTCCGTGTCGCCCTTATTCCCTTTTTTGCGGCATTTTGCCTTCCTGTTTTTGCTCAC
CCAGAAACGCTGGTGAAAGTAAAAGATGCTGAAGATCAGTTGGGTGCACGAGTGGGTTACATCGAACTGG
ATCTCAACAGCGGTAAGATCCTTGAGAGTTTTCGCCCCGAAGAACGTTTTCCAATGATGAGCACTTTTAA
AGTTCTGCTATGTGGCGCGGTATTATCCCGTGTTGACGCCGGGCAAGAGCAACTCGGTCGCCGCATACAC
TATTCTCAGAATGACTTGGTTGAGTACTCACCAGTCACAGAAAAGCATCTTACGGATGGCATGACAGTAA
GAGAATTATGCAGTGCTGCCATAACCATGAGTGATAACACTGCGGCCAACTTACTTCTGACAACGATCGG
AGGACCGAAGGAGCTAACCGCTTTTTTGCACAACATGGGGGATCATGTAACTCGCCTTGATCGTTGGGAA
CCGGAGCTGAATGAAGCCATACCAAACGACGAGCGTGACACCACGATGCCTGCAGCAATGGCAACAACGT
TGCGCAAACTATTAACTGGCGAACTACTTACTCTAGCTTCCCGGCAACAATTAATAGACTGGATGGAGGC
GGATAAAGTTGCAGGACCACTTCTGCGCTCGGCCCTTCCGGCTGGCTGGTTTATTGCTGATAAATCTGGA
GCCGGTGAGCGTGGGTCTCGCGGTATCATTGCAGCACTGGGGCCAGATGGTAAGCCCTCCCGTATCGTAG
TTATCTACACGACGGGGAGTCAGGCAACTATGGATGAACGAAATAGACAGATCGCTGAGATAGGTGCCTC
ACTGATTAAGCATTGGTAACTGTCAGACCAAGTTTACTCATATATACTTTAGATTGATTTAAAACTTCAT
TTTTAATTTAAAAGGATCTAGGTGAAGATCCTTTTTGATAATCTCATGACCAAAATCCCTTAACGTGAGT
TTTCGTTCCACTGAGCGTCAGACCCCGTAGAAAAGATCAAAGGATCTTCTTGAGATCCTTTTTTTCTGCG
CGTAATCTGCTGCTTGCAAACAAAAAAACCACCGCTACCAGCGGTGGTTTGTTTGCCGGATCAAGAGCTA
CCAACTCTTTTTCCGAAGGTAACTGGCTTCAGCAGAGCGCAGATACCAAATACTGTCCTTCTAGTGTAGC
CGTAGTTAGGCCACCACTTCAAGAACTCTGTAGCACCGCCTACATACCTCGCTCTGCTAATCCTGTTACC
AGTGGCTGCTGCCAGTGGCGATAAGTCGTGTCTTACCGGGTTGGACTCAAGACGATAGTTACCGGATAAG
GCGCAGCGGTCGGGCTGAACGGGGGGTTCGTGCACACAGCCCAGCTTGGAGCGAACGACCTACACCGAAC
TGAGATACCTACAGCGTGAGCTATGAGAAAGCGCCACGCTTCCCGAAGGGAGAAAGGCGGACAGGTATCC
GGTAAGCGGCAGGGTCGGAACAGGAGAGCGCACGAGGGAGCTTCCAGGGGGAAACGCCTGGTATCTTTAT
AGTCCTGTCGGGTTTCGCCACCTCTGACTTGAGCGTCGATTTTTGTGATGCTCGTCAGGGGGGCGGAGCC
TATGGAAAAACGCCAGCAACGCGGCCTTTTTACGGTTCCTGGCCTTTTGCTGGCCTTTTGCTCACATGTT
CTTTCCTGCGTTATCCCCTGATTCTGTGGATAACCGTATTACCGCCTTTGAGTGAGCTGATACCGCTCGC
CGCAGCCGAACGACCGAGCGCAGCGAGTCAGTGAGCGAGGAAGCGGAAGAGCGCCTGATGCGGTATTTTC
TCCTTACGCATCTGTGCGGTATTTCACACCGCATATATGGTGCACTCTCAGTACAATCTGCTCTGATGCC
GCATAGTTAAGCCAGTATACACTCCGCTATCGCTACGTGACTGGGTCATGGCTGCGCCCCGACACCCGCC
AACACCCGCTGACGCGCCCTGACGGGCTTGTCTGCTCCCGGCATCCGCTTACAGACAAGCTGTGACCGTC
TCCGGGAGCTGCATGTGTCAGAGGTTTTCACCGTCATCACCGAAACGCGCGAGGCAGCTGCGGTAAAGCT
CATCAGCGTGGTCGTGAAGCGATTCACAGATGTCTGCCTGTTCATCCGCGTCCAGCTCGTTGAGTTTCTC
CAGAAGCGTTAATGTCTGGCTTCTGATAAAGCGGGCCATGTTAAGGGCGGTTTTTTCCTGTTTGGTCACT
GATGCCTCCGTGTAAGGGGGATTTCTGTTCATGGGGGTAATGATACCGATGAAACGAGAGAGGATGCTCA
CGATACGGGTTACTGATGATGAACATGCCCGGTTACTGGAACGTTGTGAGGGTAAACAACTGGCGGTATG
GATGCGGCGGGACCAGAGAAAAATCACTCAGGGTCAATGCCAGCGCTTCGTTAATACAGATGTAGGTGTT
CCACAGGGTAGCCAGCAGCATCCTGCGATGCAGATCCGGAACATAATGGTGCAGGGCGCTGACTTCCGCG
TTTCCAGACTTTACGAAACACGGAAACCGAAGACCATTCATGTTGTTGCTCAGGTCGCAGACGTTTTGCA
GCAGCAGTCGCTTCACGTTCGCTCGCGTATCGGTGATTCATTCTGCTAACCAGTAAGGCAACCCCGCCAG
CCTAGCCGGGTCCTCAACGACAGGAGCACGATCATGCGCACCCGTGGCCAGGACCCAACGCTGCCCGAGA
TGCGCCGCGTGCGGCTGCTGGAGATGGCGGACGCGATGGATATGTTCTGCCAAGGGTTGGTTTGCGCATT
CACAGTTCTCCGCAAGAATTGATTGGCTCCAATTCTTGGAGTGGTGAATCCGTTAGCGAGGTGCCGCCGG
CTTCCATTCAGGTCGAGGTGGCCCGGCTCCATGCACCGCGACGCAACGCGGGGAGGCAGACAAGGTATAG
GGCGGCGCCTACAATCCATGCCAACCCGTTCCATGTGCTCGCCGAGGCGGCATAAATCGCCGTGACGATC
AGCGGTCCAGTGATCGAAGTTAGGCTGGTAAGAGCCGCGAGCGATCCTTGAAGCTGTCCCTGATGGTCGT
CATCTACCTGCCTGGACAGCATGGCCTGCAACGCGGGCATCCCGATGCCGCCGGAAGCGAGAAGAATCAT
AATGGGGAAGGCCATCCAGCCTCGCGTCGCGAACGCCAGCAAGACGTAGCCCAGCGCGTCGGCCGCCATG
CCGGCGATAATGGCCTGCTTCTCGCCGAAACGTTTGGTGGCGGGACCAGTGACGAAGGCTTGAGCGAGGG
CGTGCAAGATTCCGAATACCGCAAGCGACAGGCCGATCATCGTCGCGCTCCAGCGAAAGCGGTCCTCGCC
GAAAATGACCCAGAGCGCTGCCGGCACCTGTCCTACGAGTTGCATGATAAAGAAGACAGTCATAAGTGCG
GCGACGATAGTCATGCCCCGCGCCCACCGGAAGGAGCTGACTGGGTTGAAGGCTCTCAAGGGCATCGGTC
GAGATCCCGGTGCCTAATGAGTGAGCTAACTTACATTAATTGCGTTGCGCTCACTGCCCGCTTTCCAGTC
GGGAAACCTGTCGTGCCAGCTGCATTAATGAATCGGCCAACGCGCGGGGAGAGGCGGTTTGCGTATTGGG
CGCCAGGGTGGTTTTTCTTTTCACCAGTGAGACGGGCAACAGCTGATTGCCCTTCACCGCCTGGCCCTGA
GAGAGTTGCAGCAAGCGGTCCACGCTGGTTTGCCCCAGCAGGCGAAAATCCTGTTTGATGGTGGTTAACG
GCGGGATATAACATGAGCTGTCTTCGGTATCGTCGTATCCCACTACCGAGATATCCGCACCAACGCGCAG
CCCGGACTCGGTAATGGCGCGCATTGCGCCCAGCGCCATCTGATCGTTGGCAACCAGCATCGCAGTGGGA
ACGATGCCCTCATTCAGCATTTGCATGGTTTGTTGAAAACCGGACATGGCACTCCAGTCGCCTTCCCGTT
CCGCTATCGGCTGAATTTGATTGCGAGTGAGATATTTATGCCAGCCAGCCAGACGCAGACGCGCCGAGAC
AGAACTTAATGGGCCCGCTAACAGCGCGATTTGCTGGTGACCCAATGCGACCAGATGCTCCACGCCCAGT
CGCGTACCGTCTTCATGGGAGAAAATAATACTGTTGATGGGTGTCTGGTCAGAGACATCAAGAAATAACG
CCGGAACATTAGTGCAGGCAGCTTCCACAGCAATGGCATCCTGGTCATCCAGCGGATAGTTAATGATCAG
CCCACTGACGCGTTGCGCGAGAAGATTGTGCACCGCCGCTTTACAGGCTTCGACGCCGCTTCGTTCTACC
ATCGACACCACCACGCTGGCACCCAGTTGATCGGCGCGAGATTTAATCGCCGCGACAATTTGCGACGGCG
CGTGCAGGGCCAGACTGGAGGTGGCAACGCCAATCAGCAACGACTGTTTGCCCGCCAGTTGTTGTGCCAC
GCGGTTGGGAATGTAATTCAGCTCCGCCATCGCCGCTTCCACTTTTTCCCGCGTTTTCGCAGAAACGTGG
CTGGCCTGGTTCACCACGCGGGAAACGGTCTGATAAGAGACACCGGCATACTCTGCGACATCGTATAACG
TTACTGGTTTCACATTCACCACCCTGAATTGACTCTCTTCCGGGCGCTATCATGCCATACCGCGAAAGGT
TTTGCGCCATTCGATGGTGTCCGGGATCTCGACGCTCTCCCTTATGCGACTCCTGCATTAGGAAGCAGCC
CAGTAGTAGGTTGAGGCCGTTGAGCACCGCCGCCGCAAGGAATGGTGCATGCAAGGAGATGGCGCCCAAC
AGTCCCCCGGCCACGGGGCCTGCCACCATACCCACGCCGAAACAAGCGCTCATGAGCCCGAAGTGGCGAG
CCCGATCTTCCCCATCGGTGATGTCGGCGATATAGGCGCCAGCAACCGCACCTGTGGCGCCGGTGATGCC
GGCCACGATGCGTCCGGCGTAGAGGATCGAGATCTCGATCCCGCGAAATTAATACGACTCACTATAGGGG
AATTGTGAGCGGATAACAATTCCCCACTAGTAATAATTTTGTTTAACTTTAAGAAGGAGATATACCATGG
CCCCTATACTAGGTTATTGGAAAATTAAGGGCCTTGTGCAACCCACTCGACTTCTTTTGGAATATCTTGA
AGAAAAATATGAAGAGCATTTGTATGAGCGCGATGAAGGTGATAAATGGCGAAACAAAAAGTTTGAATTG
GGTTTGGAGTTTCCCAATCTTCCTTATTATATTGATGGTGATGTTAAATTAACACAGTCTATGGCCATCA
TACGTTATATAGCTGACAAGCACAACATGTTGGGTGGTTGTCCAAAAGAGCGTGCAGAGATTTCAATGCT
TGAAGGAGCGGTTTTGGATATTAGATACGGTGTTTCGAGAATTGCATATAGTAAAGACTTTGAAACTCTC
AAAGTTGATTTTCTTAGCAAGCTACCTGAAATGCTGAAAATGTTCGAAGATCGTTTATGTCATAAAACAT
ATTTAAATGGTGATCATGTAACCCATCCTGACTTCATGTTGTATGACGCTCTTGATGTTGTTTTATACAT
GGACCCAATGTGCCTGGATGCGTTCCCAAAATTAGTTTGTTTTAAAAAACGTATTGAAGCTATCCCACAA
ATTGATAAGTACTTGAAATCCAGCAAGTATATAGCATGGCCTTTGCAGGGCTGGCAAGCCACGTTTGGTG
GTGGCGACCATCCGCCAAAATCGGATGGTACCGGCAGCGGCGAAAACCTTTACTTCCAGGGCCATATGAA
CCAGTTCGGCATGGTTGGCCTGCTGACGTTCATTCGGGCTGCAGAAACGGATCCCAATCTGGTGACGCTC
TCCTTGGGTACGGATCTCACGGGTTTAGGCCTGAACCTGAACTCGCAGGAGAGCTTGCATACAACCTTCG
CTGGCCCCTTCGTAGCACAGCCCTGCAGAGCACAAGACGTTGAGTTCAACGTGCCACCCGAATATCTGAT
TAACTTTGCGATAAGAGACAAACTAACAGCGCCGGTACTGAAAAAGCTGCAAGAAGACCTGCTCTTTTTC
CTTTTTTACACGAACATCGGCGATATGATGCAATTGATGGCAGCTGCTGAATTGCATAGTCGCGAGTGGC
GATACCACGTGGAGGAGAAAATATGGATAACTCGAATTCCTGGCATTGATCAATATGAAAAAAATGGTAC
AAAAGAGCGCGGCACCTTCTACTACTTTGATGCGCAAAGTTGGAAACGTTTGTCCAAGGTTTTCCAAATA
GATCCCGAGAAATTAGATAAATGTCCCAATATAAGTGCGTTTATGAATGGACAGTCTGTATAACTCGAGC
TTAAGCAATTGGGATCCTAATAGTCTAGAGCTAGCCCTAGGAGATCCGGCTGCTAACAAAGCCCGAAAGG
AAGCTGAGTTGGCTGCTGCCACCGCTGAGCAATAACTAGCATAACCCCTTGGGGCCTCTAAACGGGTCTT
GAGGGGTTTTTTGCTGAAAGGAGGAACTATATCCGGATATCCCGCAAGAGGCCCGGCAGTACCGGCATAA
CCAAGCCTATGCCTACAGCATCCAGGGTGACGGTGCCGAGGATGACGATGAGCGCATTGTTAGATTTCAT
ACACGGTGCCTGACTGCGTTAGCAATTTAACTGTGATAAACTACCGCATTAAAGCTTATCGATGATAAGC
TGTCAAACATGAGAA
Features (pLannotate 1.2.2; 20 found; start..end, strand, type, name):
    104..208     +  promoter       AmpR promoter: bla
    209..1069    +  CDS            AmpR: β-lactamase; bla; confers resistance to ampicillin, carbenicillin, and related antibiotics
   1240..1828    +  rep_origin     ori: high-copy-number ColE1/pMB1/pBR322/pUC origin of replication
   2014..2156    -  misc_feature   bom: basis of mobility region from pBR322
   2258..2449    -  CDS            rop: Rop protein, which maintains plasmids at low copy number; rop
   2466..2846    +  CDS            YPB1_ECOLX: Protein predicted: Swiss-Prot protein existence level 4. From Escherichia coli.
   3088..3712    -  CDS            TcR (fragment): tetracycline efflux protein; tet; confers resistance to tetracycline
   3727..3748    -  protein_bind   CAP binding site: CAP binding activates transcription in the presence of cAMP. E. coli catabolite activator protein
   3761..4843    -  CDS            lacI: lac repressor; lacI; The lac repressor binds to the lac operator to inhibit transcription in E. coli. This inhibition can be relieved by adding lactose or isopropyl-β-D-thiogalactopyranoside (IPTG).
   4844..4921    -  promoter       lacI promoter: lacI
   4929..5208    -  CDS            TcR (fragment): tetracycline efflux protein; tet; confers resistance to tetracycline
   5230..5248    +  promoter       T7 promoter: promoter for bacteriophage T7 RNA polymerase
   5249..5273    +  protein_bind   lac operator: The lac repressor binds to the lac operator to inhibit transcription in E. coli. This inhibition can be relieved by adding lactose or isopropyl-β-D-thiogalactopyranoside (IPTG). lac repressor encoded by lacI
   5288..5310    +  RBS            RBS: efficient ribosome binding site from bacteriophage T7 gene 10 (Olins and Rangwala, 1989)
   5321..5971    +  CDS            GST: glutathione S-transferase from Schistosoma japonicum
   6019..6570    +  CDS            Rga (fragment): RGA_DROME - Also known as Not2 From Drosophila melanogaster (Fruit fly).
   6629..6678    +  CDS            SET1 (fragment): solubility-enhancement tag derived from T7 phage gene 10B
   6686..6733    +  terminator     T7 terminator: transcription terminator for bacteriophage T7 RNA polymerase
   6756..6860    -  CDS            TcR (fragment): tetracycline efflux protein; tet; confers resistance to tetracycline
   6908..6936    -  promoter       tet promoter: E. coli promoter for tetracycline efflux protein gene
