[The description below was written by a language model from this plasmid's Addgene catalogue record and pLannotate feature annotations shown in this document.]
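Description:
pnEA-NvG-DmNot2_402-585_P is a 6,945 nt bacterial expression plasmid for producing a fragment (residues 402–585) of Drosophila melanogaster Not2, the product of the Regena (Rga) gene. The catalogue lists the backbone as unknown, but the annotated features show a pET-like, pBR322-derived architecture. It has a ColE1/pMB1-family origin together with the bom mobility region and the rop gene, which holds copy number down and agrees with the recorded low-copy status. Selection is by ampicillin through a bla cassette with its own promoter. Several tetracycline-resistance fragments and a tet promoter are scattered around the expression cassette. These appear to be non-functional remnants of the ancestral tet gene that was interrupted during vector construction.

The expression cassette is driven by a T7 promoter immediately followed by a lac operator, and the plasmid carries lacI under its own promoter. Transcription is therefore repressed until IPTG induction and requires a host that supplies T7 RNA polymerase. A T7 gene 10 ribosome binding site precedes an open reading frame that begins with Schistosoma japonicum glutathione S-transferase, followed after a short linker by the Rga/Not2 fragment, giving an N-terminal GST fusion suited to glutathione-affinity purification or pull-down assays. The record does not annotate the linker, so the presence of a protease cleavage site cannot be confirmed. A short match to a T7 gene 10B-derived solubility tag lies downstream of the insert, just before the T7 terminator, and is likely residual vector sequence. The depositor notes that the sequence may be theoretical rather than fully verified.
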