Addgene plasmid #147184: pnEA-NvG-DmNot2_402-585_P
Purpose: Bacterial Expression of DmNot2_402-585
Depositing lab: Elisa Izaurralde. Depositing organization: Max Planck Institute for Developmental Biology.
Backbone
  Vector backbone: Unknown
  Vector type: Bacterial Expression
Growth in bacteria
  Bacterial resistance: Ampicillin, 100 μg/mL
  Growth temperature: 37°C
  Growth strain: DH5alpha
  Copy number: Low Copy
Gene/Insert
  Gene/Insert name: DmNot2_402-585 (alt names: regena (rga); CG2138, CG2161)
  Species: D. melanogaster (fly)
  Entrez Gene: Rga (a.k.a. Dmel_CG2161, CG2138, CG2161, Dmel\CG2161, NOT2, Not2, RGA, l(3)03834, not2)
  Cloning method: Unknown
Terms and licenses: Academic/Nonprofit Terms; Industry Terms: Not Available to Industry
Depositor comments: ORF extracted from NCBI gi:24644319 Plasmids from this collection were made available to the research community and donated after the lab closed. Please note that the sequence provided by the depositing laboratory may be theoretical/predicted or based on Sanger sequencing results. There may be discrepancies between sequencing results obtained by Addgene and the depositor sequence. If an Addgene verified sequence is not available, please contact before placing your order to request that our lab fully sequence the plasmid.
How to cite: pnEA-NvG-DmNot2_402-585_P was a gift from Elisa Izaurralde (Addgene plasmid # 147184 ; http://n2t.net/addgene:147184 ; RRID:Addgene_147184)
